Addgene plasmid #15799: pHCMV-AmphoEnv
Depositing lab: Miguel Sena-Esteves. Depositing organization: Children's Hospital of Philadelphia. Publication: Optimized large-scale production of high titer lentivirus vector pseudotypes. Sena-Esteves M, Tebbets JC, Steffens S, Crombleholme T, Flake AW. J Virol Methods. 2004 Dec 15. 122(2):131-9. 10.1016/j.jviromet.2004.08.017 PubMed 15542136.
Backbone
  Vector backbone: pHCMV
  Backbone manufacturer: Clontech
  Backbone size w/o insert (bp): 4842
  Vector type: Mammalian Expression
Growth in bacteria
  Bacterial resistance: Ampicillin, 100 μg/mL
  Growth temperature: 37°C
  Growth strain: DH5alpha
  Copy number: High Copy
Gene/Insert
  Gene/Insert name: 4070A Amphotropic Murine leukemia virus envelope gene
  Species: Moloney murine leukemia virus
  Insert size (bp): 1962
  Mutation: N/A
  GenBank ID: M33469
  Cloning method: Restriction Enzyme
  Sequencing primers: 5′ N/A; 3′ N/A
Terms and licenses: Academic/Nonprofit Terms; Industry Terms: Not Available to Industry
How to cite: pHCMV-AmphoEnv was a gift from Miguel Sena-Esteves (Addgene plasmid # 15799 ; http://n2t.net/addgene:15799 ; RRID:Addgene_15799)
