[The description below was written by a language model from this plasmid's Addgene catalogue record and pLannotate feature annotations shown in this document.]
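Description:
pHCMV-AmphoEnv is a mammalian expression plasmid built on the pHCMV backbone that supplies the envelope glycoprotein of the 4070A amphotropic murine leukemia virus. It is propagated in E. coli as a high-copy plasmid through a ColE1/pUC-type origin and is selected with ampicillin via the β-lactamase gene. The sequenced record is about 6.8 kb, consistent with the stated backbone and an insert of roughly 2 kb. An f1 phage origin, a T7 promoter, fragments of lacZα and lacI, lac promoter/operator elements and part of a pBluescript-type multiple cloning site are also annotated. These appear to be remnants of the cloning-vector lineage rather than functional parts of the expression unit. No mammalian selection marker is annotated, which fits transient use.

The expression cassette consists of the human cytomegalovirus immediate-early enhancer and promoter, followed by a rabbit β-globin intron, the env open reading frame, and a rabbit β-globin polyadenylation signal. A short β-globin coding fragment annotated between the env gene and the poly(A) signal is most likely residual globin exon sequence from the 3′ processing region. The intron and globin 3′ sequences promote efficient splicing, export and stability of the transcript. The encoded product is the gPr80 envelope precursor, which is cleaved into the gp70 surface and p15 transmembrane subunits. The record lists no mutations.

The plasmid carries no packaging signal or other viral genes, so it acts purely as an envelope helper. It would be co-transfected into producer cells with packaging and transfer constructs to pseudotype retroviral or lentiviral particles. The associated publication concerns large-scale production of high-titer lentiviral vector pseudotypes, and the amphotropic envelope gives such particles a broad mammalian host range.
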