Features (pLannotate 1.2.2; 17 found; start..end, strand, type, name):
     97..476     +  enhancer       CMV enhancer: human cytomegalovirus immediate early enhancer
    477..680     +  promoter       CMV promoter: human cytomegalovirus (CMV) immediate early promoter
    792..1364    +  intron         β-globin intron: intron from rabbit β-globin gene
   1441..3403    +  CDS            env (fragment): murine leukemia virus gPr80 envelope polyprotein precursor; env; proteolytically cleaved into gp70SU and p15TM subunits
   3417..3494    +  CDS            HBB (fragment): HBB_PONPY - Experimental evidence at transcript level: Swiss-Prot protein existence level 2. Involved in oxygen transport from the lung to the various peripheral tissues. From Pongo pygmaeus (Bornean orangutan).
   3565..3620    +  polyA_signal   β-globin poly(A) signal: rabbit β-globin polyadenylation signal (Gil and Proudfoot, 1987)
   4002..4018    -  protein_bind   lac operator: The lac repressor binds to the lac operator to inhibit transcription in E. coli. This inhibition can be relieved by adding lactose or isopropyl-β-D-thiogalactopyranoside (IPTG). lac repressor encoded by lacI
   4026..4056    -  promoter       lac promoter: promoter for the E. coli lac operon
   4071..4092    -  protein_bind   CAP binding site: CAP binding activates transcription in the presence of cAMP. E. coli catabolite activator protein
   4105..4197    -  CDS            lacI (fragment): lac repressor; lacI; The lac repressor binds to the lac operator to inhibit transcription in E. coli. This inhibition can be relieved by adding lactose or isopropyl-β-D-thiogalactopyranoside (IPTG).
   4380..4968    -  rep_origin     ori: high-copy-number ColE1/pMB1/pBR322/pUC origin of replication
   5139..5999    -  CDS            AmpR: β-lactamase; bla; confers resistance to ampicillin, carbenicillin, and related antibiotics
   6000..6104    -  promoter       AmpR promoter: bla
   6157..6585    -  rep_origin     f1 ori (sequence partly withheld): f1 bacteriophage origin of replication; arrow indicates direction of (+) strand synthesis
   6590..6745    -  CDS            lacZα (fragment): LacZα fragment of β-galactosidase; lacZ fragment
   6753..6771    +  promoter       T7 promoter: promoter for bacteriophage T7 RNA polymerase
   6780..14      +  misc_feature   MCS (fragment) (across the origin): pBluescript multiple cloning site
>Addgene plasmid #15799 | pHCMV-AmphoEnv | addgene full sequence | sequence record 451457 | Addgene NGS Result
GCGGCCGCTCTAGAGAGCTTGGCCCATTGCATACGTTGTATCCATATCATAATATGTACATTTATATTGG
CTCATGTCCAACATTACCGCCATGTTGACATTGATTATTGACTAGTTATTAATAGTAATCAATTACGGGG
TCATTAGTTCATAGCCCATATATGGAGTTCCGCGTTACATAACTTACGGTAAATGGCCCGCCTGGCTGAC
CGCCCAACGACCCCCGCCCATTGACGTCAATAATGACGTATGTTCCCATAGTAACGCCAATAGGGACTTT
CCATTGACGTCAATGGGTGGAGTATTTACGGTAAACTGCCCACTTGGCAGTACATCAAGTGTATCATATG
CCAAGTACGCCCCCTATTGACGTCAATGACGGTAAATGGCCCGCCTGGCATTATGCCCAGTACATGACCT
TATGGGACTTTCCTACTTGGCAGTACATCTACGTATTAGTCATCGCTATTACCATGGTGATGCGGTTTTG
GCAGTACATCAATGGGCGTGGATAGCGGTTTGACTCACGGGGATTTCCAAGTCTCCACCCCATTGACGTC
AATGGGAGTTTGTTTTGGCACCAAAATCAACGGGACTTTCCAAAATGTCGTAACAACTCCGCCCCATTGA
CGCAAATGGGCGGTAGGCGTGTACGGTGGGAGGTCTATATAAGCAGAGCTCGTTTAGTGAACCGTCAGAT
CGCCTGGAGACGCCATCCACGCTGTTTTGACCTCCATAGAAGACACCGGGACCGATCCAGCCTCCGGTCG
ACCGATCCTGAGAACTTCAGGGTGAGTTTGGGGACCCTTGATTGTTCTTTCTTTTTCGCTATTGTAAAAT
TCATGTTATATGGAGGGGGCAAAGTTTTCAGGGTGTTGTTTAGAATGGGAAGATGTCCCTTGTATCACCA
TGGACCCTCATGATAATTTTGTTTCTTTCACTTTCTACTCTGTTGACAACCATTGTCTCCTCTTATTTTC
TTTTCATTTTCTGTAACTTTTTCGTTAAACTTTAGCTTGCATTTGTAACGAATTTTTAAATTCACTTTTG
TTTATTTGTCAGATTGTAAGTACTTTCTCTAATCACTTTTTTTTCAAGGCAATCAGGGTATATTATATTG
TACTTCAGCACAGTTTTAGAGAACAATTGTTATAATTAAATGATAAGGTAGAATATTTCTGCATATAAAT
TCTGGCTGGCGTGGAAATATTCTTATTGGTAGAAACAACTACACCCTGGTCATCATCCTGCCTTTCTCTT
TATGGTTACAATGATATACACTGTTTGAGATGAGGATAAAATACTCTGAGTCCAAACCGGGCCCCTCTGC
TAACCATGTTCATGCCTTCTTCTCTTTCCTACAGCTCCTGGGCAACGTGCTGGTTGTTGTGCTGTCTCAT
CATTTTGGCAAAGAATTCCTCGACGGATCTGGGCCGCACCATGGCGCGTTCAACGCTCTCAAAACCCCCT
CAAGATAAGATTAACCCGTGGAAGCCCTTAATAGTCATGGGAGTCCTGTTAGGAGTAGGGATGGCAGAGA
GCCCCCATCAGGTCTTTAATGTAACCTGGAGAGTCACCAACCTGATGACTGGGCGTACCGCCAATGCCAC
CTCCCTCCTGGGAACTGTACAAGATGCCTTCCCAAAATTATATTTTGATCTATGTGATCTGGTCGGAGAG
GAGTGGGACCCTTCAGACCAGGAACCGTATGTCGGGTATGGCTGCAAGTACCCCGCAGGGAGACAGCGGA
CCCGGACTTTTGACTTTTACGTGTGCCCTGGGCATACCGTAAAGTCGGGGTGTGGGGGACCAGGAGAGGG
CTACTGTGGTAAATGGGGGTGTGAAACCACCGGACAGGCTTACTGGAAGCCCACATCATCGTGGGACCTA
ATCTCCCTTAAGCGCGGTAACACCCCCTGGGACACGGGATGCTCTAAAGTTGCCTGTGGCCCCTGCTACG
ACCTCTCCAAAGTATCCAATTCCTTCCAAGGGGCTACTCGAGGGGGCAGATGCAACCCTCTAGTCCTAGA
ATTCACTGATGCAGGAAAAAAGGCTAACTGGGACGGGCCCAAATCGTGGGGACTGAGACTGTACCGGACA
GGAACAGATCCTATTACCATGTTCTCCCTGACCCGGCAGGTCCTTAATGTGGGACCCCGAGTCCCCATAG
GGCCCAACCCAGTATTACCCGACCAAAGACTCCCTTCCTCACCAATAGAGATTGTACCGGCTCCACAGCC
ACCTAGCCCCCTCAATACCAGTTACCCCCCTTCCACTACCAGTACACCCTCAACCTCCCCTACAAGTCCA
AGTGTCCCACAGCCACCCCCAGGAACTGGAGATAGACTACTAGCTCTAGTCAAAGGAGCCTATCAGGCGC
TTAACCTCACCAATCCCGACAAGACCCAAGAATGTTGGCTGTGCTTAGTGTCGGGACCTCCTTATTACGA
AGGAGTAGCGGTCGTGGGCACTTATACCAATCATTCCACCGCTCCGGCCAACTGTACGGCCACTTCCCAA
CATAAGCTTACCCTATCTGAAGTGACAGGACAGGGCCTATGCATGGGGGCAGTACCTAAAACTCACCAGG
CCTTATGTAACACCACCCAAAGCGCCGGCTCAGGATCCTACTACCTTGCAGCACCCGCCGGAACAATGTG
GGCTTGCAGCACTGGATTGACTCCCTGCTTGTCCACCACGGTGCTCAATCTAACCACAGATTATTGTGTA
TTAGTTGAACTCTGGCCCAGAGTAATTTACCACTCCCCCGATTATATGTATGGTCAGCTTGAACAGCGTA
CCAAATATAAAAGAGAGCCAGTATCATTGACCCTGGCCCTTCTACTAGGAGGATTAACCATGGGAGGGAT
TGCAGCTGGAATAGGGACGGGGACCACTGCCTTAATTAAAACCCAGCAGTTTGAGCAGCTTCATGCCGCT
ATCCAGACAGACCTCAACGAAGTCGAAAAGTCAATTACCAACCTAGAAAAGTCACTGACCTCGTTGTCTG
AAGTAGTCCTACAGAACCGCAGAGGCCTAGATTTGCTATTCCTAAAGGAGGGAGGTCTCTGCGCAGCCCT
AAAAGAAGAATGTTGTTTTTATGCAGACCACACGGGGCTAGTGAGAGACAGCATGGCCAAATTAAGAGAA
AGGCTTAATCAGAGACAAAAACTATTTGAGACAGGCCAAGGATGGTTCGAAGGGCTGTTTAATAGATCCC
CCTGGTTTACCACCTTAATCTCCACCATCATGGGACCTCTAATAGTACTCTTACTGATCTTACTCTTTGG
ACCTTGCATTCTCAATCGATTAGTCCAATTTGTTAAAGACAGGATATCAGTGGTCCAGGCTCTAGTTTTG
ACTCAACAATATCACCAGCTGAAGCCCATAGAGTACGAGCCATGATAACCGTCGAGGAATTCACTCCTCA
GGTGCAGGCTGCCTATCAGAAGGTGGTGGCTGGTGTGGCCAATGCCCTGGCTCACAAATACCACTGAGAT
CTTTTTCCCTCTGCCAAAAATTATGGGGACATCATGAAGCCCCTTGAGCATCTGACTTCTGGCTAATAAA
GGAAATTTATTTTCATTGCAATAGTGTGTTGGAATTTTTTGTGTCTCTCACTCGGAAGGACATATGGGAG
GGCAAATCATTTAAAACATCAGAATGAGTATTTGGTTTAGAGTTTGGCAACATATGCCCATATGCTGGCT
GCCATGAACAAAGGTTGGCTATAAAGAGGTCATCAGTATATGAAACAGCCCCCTGCTGTCCATTCCTTAT
TCCATAGAAAAGCCTTGACTTGAGGTTAGATTTTTTTTATATTTTGTTTTGTGTTATTTTTTTCTTTAAC
ATCCCTAAAATTTTCCTTACATGTTTTACTAGCCAGATTTTTCCTCCTCTCCTGACTACTCCCAGTCATA
GCTGTCCCTCTTCTCTTATGGAGATCCCTCGACGGATCGGCCGCAATTCGTAATCATGTCATAGCTGTTT
CCTGTGTGAAATTGTTATCCGCTCACAATTCCACACAACATACGAGCCGGAAGCATAAAGTGTAAAGCCT
GGGGTGCCTAATGAGTGAGCTAACTCACATTAATTGCGTTGCGCTCACTGCCCGCTTTCCAGTCGGGAAA
CCTGTCGTGCCAGCTGCATTAATGAATCGGCCAACGCGCGGGGAGAGGCGGTTTGCGTATTGGGCGCTCT
TCCGCTTCCTCGCTCACTGACTCGCTGCGCTCGGTCGTTCGGCTGCGGCGAGCGGTATCAGCTCACTCAA
AGGCGGTAATACGGTTATCCACAGAATCAGGGGATAACGCAGGAAAGAACATGTGAGCAAAAGGCCAGCA
AAAGGCCAGGAACCGTAAAAAGGCCGCGTTGCTGGCGTTTTTCCATAGGCTCCGCCCCCCTGACGAGCAT
CACAAAAATCGACGCTCAAGTCAGAGGTGGCGAAACCCGACAGGACTATAAAGATACCAGGCGTTTCCCC
CTGGAAGCTCCCTCGTGCGCTCTCCTGTTCCGACCCTGCCGCTTACCGGATACCTGTCCGCCTTTCTCCC
TTCGGGAAGCGTGGCGCTTTCTCATAGCTCACGCTGTAGGTATCTCAGTTCGGTGTAGGTCGTTCGCTCC
AAGCTGGGCTGTGTGCACGAACCCCCCGTTCAGCCCGACCGCTGCGCCTTATCCGGTAACTATCGTCTTG
AGTCCAACCCGGTAAGACACGACTTATCGCCACTGGCAGCAGCCACTGGTAACAGGATTAGCAGAGCGAG
GTATGTAGGCGGTGCTACAGAGTTCTTGAAGTGGTGGCCTAACTACGGCTACACTAGAAGAACAGTATTT
GGTATCTGCGCTCTGCTGAAGCCAGTTACCTTCGGAAAAAGAGTTGGTAGCTCTTGATCCGGCAAACAAA
CCACCGCTGGTAGCGGTGGTTTTTTTGTTTGCAAGCAGCAGATTACGCGCAGAAAAAAAGGATCTCAAGA
AGATCCTTTGATCTTTTCTACGGGGTCTGACGCTCAGTGGAACGAAAACTCACGTTAAGGGATTTTGGTC
ATGAGATTATCAAAAAGGATCTTCACCTAGATCCTTTTAAATTAAAAATGAAGTTTTAAATCAATCTAAA
GTATATATGAGTAAACTTGGTCTGACAGTTACCAATGCTTAATCAGTGAGGCACCTATCTCAGCGATCTG
TCTATTTCGTTCATCCATAGTTGCCTGACTCCCCGTCGTGTAGATAACTACGATACGGGAGGGCTTACCA
TCTGGCCCCAGTGCTGCAATGATACCGCGAGACCCACGCTCACCGGCTCCAGATTTATCAGCAATAAACC
AGCCAGCCGGAAGGGCCGAGCGCAGAAGTGGTCCTGCAACTTTATCCGCCTCCATCCAGTCTATTAATTG
TTGCCGGGAAGCTAGAGTAAGTAGTTCGCCAGTTAATAGTTTGCGCAACGTTGTTGCCATTGCTACAGGC
ATCGTGGTGTCACGCTCGTCGTTTGGTATGGCTTCATTCAGCTCCGGTTCCCAACGATCAAGGCGAGTTA
CATGATCCCCCATGTTGTGCAAAAAAGCGGTTAGCTCCTTCGGTCCTCCGATCGTTGTCAGAAGTAAGTT
GGCCGCAGTGTTATCACTCATGGTTATGGCAGCACTGCATAATTCTCTTACTGTCATGCCATCCGTAAGA
TGCTTTTCTGTGACTGGTGAGTACTCAACCAAGTCATTCTGAGAATAGTGTATGCGGCGACCGAGTTGCT
CTTGCCCGGCGTCAATACGGGATAATACCGCGCCACATAGCAGAACTTTAAAAGTGCTCATCATTGGAAA
ACGTTCTTCGGGGCGAAAACTCTCAAGGATCTTACCGCTGTTGAGATCCAGTTCGATGTAACCCACTCGT
GCACCCAACTGATCTTCAGCATCTTTTACTTTCACCAGCGTTTCTGGGTGAGCAAAAACAGGAAGGCAAA
ATGCCGCAAAAAAGGGAATAAGGGCGACACGGAAATGTTGAATACTCATACTCTTCCTTTTTCAATATTA
TTGAAGCATTTATCAGGGTTATTGTCTCATGAGCGGATACATATTTGAATGTATTTAGAAAAATAAACAA
ATAGGGGTTCCGCGCACATTTCCCCGAAAAGTGCCACCTAAATTGTAAGCGTTAATATTTTGTTAAAATT
CGCGTTAAATTTTTGTTAAATCAGCTCATTTTTTAACCAATAGGCCGAAATCGGCAAAATCCCTTATAAA
TCAAAAGAATAGACCGAGATAGGGT
[37 nt withheld, positions 6256-6292]
AAAGAACGTGGACTCCAACGTCAAAGG
[49 nt withheld, positions 6320-6368]
T
[91 nt withheld, positions 6370-6460]
G
[124 nt withheld, positions 6462-6585]
CCCATTCGCCATTCAGGCTGCGCAACTGTTGGGAAGGGCGATCGGTGCGGGCCTCTTCGCTATTACGCCA
GCTGGCGAAAGGGGGATGTGCTGCAAGGCGATTAAGTTGGGTAACGCCAGGGTTTTCCCAGTCACGACGT
TGTAAAACGACGGCCAGTGAGCGCGCGTAATACGACTCACTATAGGGCGAATTGGAGCTCCACCGCGGTG
