>Addgene plasmid #15799 | pHCMV-AmphoEnv | addgene partial sequence | sequence record 166219 | Bglob-intron-F 5'-ctggtcatcatcctgccttt-3'
TACACTGTTTGAGATGAGGATAAAATACTCTGAGTCCAAACCGGGCCCCTCTGCTAACCATGTTCATGCC
TTCTTCTCTTTCCTACAGCTCCTGGGCAACGTGCTGGTTGTTGTGCTGTCTCATCATTTTGGCAAAGAAT
TCCTCGACGGATCTGGGCCGCACCATGGCGCGTTCAACGCTCTCAAAACCCCCTCAAGATAAGATTAACC
CGTGGAAGCCCTTAATAGTCATGGGAGTCCTGTTAGGAGTAGGGATGGCAGAGAGCCCCCATCAGGTCTT
TAATGTAACCTGGAGAGTCACCAACCTGATGACTGGGCGTACCGCCAATGCCACCTCCCTCCTGGGAACT
GTACAAGATGCCTTCCCAAAATTATATTTTGATCTATGTGATCTGGTCGGAGAGGAGTGGGACCCTTCAG
ACCAGGAACCGTATGTCGGGTATGGCTGCAAGTACCCCGCAGGGAGACAGCGGACCCGGACTTTTGACTT
TTACGTGTGCCCTGGGCATACCGTAAAGTCGGGGTGTGGGGGACCAGGAGAGGGCTACTGTGGTAAATGG
GGGTGTGAAACCACCGGACAGGCTTACTGGAAGCCCACATCATCGTGGGACCTAATCTCCCTTAAGCGCG
GTAACACCCCCTGGGACACGGGATGCTCTAAAGTTGCCTGTGGCCCCTGCTACGACCTCTCCAAAGTATC
CAATTCCTTCCAAGGGGCTACTCGAGGGGGCAGATGCAACCCTCTAGTCCTAGAATTCACTGATGCAGGA
AAAAAGGCTAACTGGGACGGGCCCAAATCGTGGGGACTGAGACTGTACCGGACAGGAACAGATCCTATTA
CCATGTTCTCCCTGACCCGGCAGGTCCTTAATGTGGGACCCCGAGTCCCCATAGGGCCCAACCCAGTATT
ACCCGACCAAAGACTCCCTTCCTCACCAATAGAGATTGTACCGGCTCCACAGCCACCTAGCCCCCTCAAT
ACCAGTTACCCCCCTTCATA
