>Addgene plasmid #15799 | pHCMV-AmphoEnv | addgene partial sequence | sequence record 166222 | Bglob-pA-R 5'-ttttggcagagggaaaaaga-3'
CATTGGCCACACCAGCCACCACCTTCTGATAGGCAGCCTGCACCTGAGGAGTGAATTCCTCGACGGTTAT
CATGGCTCGTACTCTATGGGCTTCAGCTGGTGATATTGTTGAGTCAAAACTAGAGCCTGGACCACTGATA
TCCTGTCTTTAACAAATTGGACTAATCGATTGAGAATGCAAGGTCCAAAGAGTAAGATCAGTAAGAGTAC
TATTAGAGGTCCCATGATGGTGGAGATTAAGGTGGTAAACCAGGGGGATCTATTAAACAGCCCTTCGAAC
CATCCTTGGCCTGTCTCAAATAGTTTTTGTCTCTGATTAAGCCTTTCTCTTAATTTGGCCATGCTGTCTC
TCACTAGCCCCGTGTGGTCTGCATAAAAACAACATTCTTCTTTTAGGGCTGCGCAGAGACCTCCCTCCTT
TAGGAATAGCAAATCTAGGCCTCTGCGGTTCTGTAGGACTACTTCAGACAACGAGGTCAGTGACTTTTCT
AGGTTGGTAATTGACTTTTCGACTTCGTTGAGGTCTGTCTGGATAGCGGCATGAAGCTGCTCAAACTGCT
GGGTTTTAATTAAGGCAGTGGTCCCCGTCCCTATTCCAGCTGCAATCCCTCCCATGGTTAATCCTCCTAG
TAGAAGGGCCAGGGTCAATGATACTGGCTCTCTTTTATATTTGGTACGCTGTTCAAGCTGACCATACATA
TAATCGGGGGAGTGGTAAATTACTCTGGGCCAGAGTTCAACTAATACACAATAATCTGTGGTTAGATTGA
GCACCGTGGTGGACAAGCAGGGAGTCAATCCAGTGCTGCAAGCCCACATTGTTCCGGCGGGTGCTGCAAG
GTAGTAGGATCCTGAGCCGGCGCTTTGGGTGGTGTTACAT
